Addgene plasmid #169894: pLentiCRISPR V2 sgIREB2_1
Purpose: Disrupt IREB2
Depositing lab: Richard Possemato. Depositing organization: NYU Grossman School of Medicine. Publication: Iron-sulfur cluster deficiency can be sensed by IRP2 and regulates iron homeostasis and sensitivity to ferroptosis independent of IRP1 and FBXL5. Terzi EM, Sviderskiy VO, Alvarez SW, Whiten GC, Possemato R. Sci Adv. 2021 May 26;7(22). pii: 7/22/eabg4302. doi: 10.1126/sciadv.abg4302. Print 2021 May. PubMed 34039609.
Backbone
  Vector backbone: pLENTICRISPR V2
  Backbone manufacturer: Broad Institute
  Backbone size w/o insert (bp): 11590
  Total vector size (bp): 11590
  Vector type: Mammalian Expression, Lentiviral, CRISPR
  Selectable markers: Puromycin
Growth in bacteria
  Bacterial resistance: Ampicillin, 100 μg/mL
  Growth temperature: 37°C
  Growth strain: NEB Stable
  Copy number: High Copy
Gene/Insert
  Gene/Insert name: sgRNA targeting IREB2
  Species: Synthetic
  Insert size (bp): 21
Terms and licenses: Academic/Nonprofit Terms; Industry Terms: Not Available to Industry
Depositor comments: Target: AATGCACCAAATCCTGGAGG
How to cite: pLentiCRISPR V2 sgIREB2_1 was a gift from Richard Possemato (Addgene plasmid # 169894 ; http://n2t.net/addgene:169894 ; RRID:Addgene_169894)
