[The description below was written by a language model from this plasmid's Addgene catalogue record and pLannotate feature annotations shown in this document.]
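Description:
pLentiCRISPR V2 sgIREB2_1 is a single-vector lentiviral CRISPR plasmid built on the pLentiCRISPR V2 backbone and intended to disrupt IREB2 in mammalian cells. In bacteria it replicates from a high-copy ColE1/pUC-type origin and is selected with ampicillin through the β-lactamase gene. An f1 origin is also present. The catalogue lists the total size as 11,590 bp, whereas the sequenced record behind the feature table is 13,013 nt; the record does not explain this difference.

The lentiviral cassette is a third-generation, self-inactivating design. A CMV enhancer/promoter fused to a truncated HIV-1 5' LTR drives production of the genomic RNA in packaging cells, followed by the Ψ packaging signal, RRE for Rev-dependent nuclear export, and cPPT/CTS, and it ends at a ΔU3 3' LTR with a downstream bGH polyadenylation signal. Within this transfer unit, a human U6 Pol III promoter expresses the short synthetic IREB2-targeting spacer joined to the Streptococcus pyogenes guide RNA scaffold. An EF-1α core promoter drives S. pyogenes Cas9, followed in the same orientation by a puromycin N-acetyltransferase coding sequence, and a WPRE enhances transcript expression. The table annotates no separate promoter for the puromycin marker, and it does not annotate the linker between Cas9 and this marker. Outside the LTRs, an SV40/EM7 promoter-driven bleomycin/Zeocin resistance cassette with an SV40 poly(A) signal is annotated, although the catalogue names only puromycin as the selectable marker.

Transduced cells receive Cas9 and the guide together and can be enriched with puromycin, yielding IREB2 knockout populations. The associated publication concerns iron homeostasis and ferroptosis sensitivity.
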