Features (pLannotate 1.2.2; 33 found; start..end, strand, type, name):
    199..787     -  rep_origin     ori: high-copy-number ColE1/pMB1/pBR322/pUC origin of replication
    958..1818    -  CDS            AmpR: β-lactamase; bla; confers resistance to ampicillin, carbenicillin, and related antibiotics
   1819..1923    -  promoter       AmpR promoter: bla
   1982..2034    -  misc_feature   bom (fragment): basis of mobility region from pBR322
   2189..2568    +  enhancer       CMV enhancer: human cytomegalovirus immediate early enhancer
   2569..2768    +  promoter       CMV promoter: human cytomegalovirus (CMV) immediate early promoter
   2786..2966    +  LTR            5' LTR (truncated): truncated 5' long terminal repeat (LTR) from HIV-1
   3013..3138    +  misc_feature   HIV-1 Ψ: packaging signal of human immunodeficiency virus type 1
   3122..3485    +  CDS            HIV-1 gag (fragment): gag protein from human immunodeficiency virus 1; gag
   3631..3864    +  misc_feature   RRE: The Rev response element (RRE) of HIV-1 allows for Rev-dependent mRNA export from the nucleus to the cytoplasm.
   4241..4341    +  CDS            Rev (fragment): human immunodeficiency virus 1 (HIV-1) Rev protein; rev; enhances nuclear export of unspliced and incompletely spliced viral mRNAs
   4391..4508    +  misc_feature   cPPT/CTS: central polypurine tract and central termination sequence of HIV-1
   4559..4799    +  promoter       U6 promoter: RNA polymerase III promoter for human U6 snRNA
   4829..4904    +  misc_RNA       gRNA scaffold: guide RNA scaffold for the Streptococcus pyogenes CRISPR/Cas9 system
   4922..4940    +  CDS            small t antigen (fragment): SV40 (simian virus 40) small t antigen
   4966..5177    +  promoter       EF-1α core promoter: core promoter for human elongation factor EF-1α
   5202..9305    +  CDS            Cas9: Cas9 (Csn1) endonuclease from the Streptococcus pyogenes Type II CRISPR/Cas system generates RNA-guided double strand breaks in DNA
   9443..10040   +  CDS            PuroR (fragment): puromycin N-acetyltransferase; pac from Streptomyces; confers resistance to puromycin
  10056..10644   +  misc_feature   WPRE: woodchuck hepatitis virus posttranscriptional regulatory element
  10695..10714   +  misc_feature   cPPT/CTS (fragment): central polypurine tract and central termination sequence of HIV-1
  10716..10949   +  LTR            3' LTR (ΔU3): self-inactivating 3' long terminal repeat (LTR) from HIV-1
  10981..11205   +  polyA_signal   bGH poly(A) signal: bovine growth hormone polyadenylation signal
  11209..11230   +  promoter       SV40 promoter (fragment): SV40 enhancer and early promoter
  11251..11679   +  rep_origin     f1 ori (sequence partly withheld): f1 bacteriophage origin of replication; arrow indicates direction of (+) strand synthesis
  11693..12022   +  promoter       SV40 promoter: SV40 enhancer and early promoter
  12070..12117   +  promoter       EM7 promoter: synthetic bacterial promoter&nbsp
  12136..12510   +  CDS            BleoR: antibiotic-binding protein; Sh ble from Streptoalloteichus hindustanus; confers resistance to bleomycin, phleomycin, and Zeocin™
  12520..12645   +  CDS            ble (fragment): BLE_KLEPN - Experimental evidence at protein level: Swiss-Prot protein existence level 1. Binding protein with a strong affinity to the bleomycin family of antibiotics. Binds to CL990; an antimitotic-antibiotic compound. From Klebsiella pneumoniae.
  12640..12761   +  polyA_signal   SV40 poly(A) signal: SV40 polyadenylation signal
  12832..12854   -  protein_bind   lac operator (fragment): The lac repressor binds to the lac operator to inhibit transcription in E. coli. This inhibition can be relieved by adding lactose or isopropyl-β-D-thiogalactopyranoside (IPTG). lac repressor encoded by lacI
  12858..12888   -  promoter       lac promoter: promoter for the E. coli lac operon
  12903..12924   -  protein_bind   CAP binding site: CAP binding activates transcription in the presence of cAMP. E. coli catabolite activator protein
  12937..16      -  CDS            lacI (fragment) (across the origin): lac repressor; lacI; The lac repressor binds to the lac operator to inhibit transcription in E. coli. This inhibition can be relieved by adding lactose or isopropyl-β-D-thiogalactopyranoside (IPTG).
>Addgene plasmid #169894 | pLentiCRISPR V2 sgIREB2_1 | addgene full sequence | sequence record 333012 | Addgene NGS Result
TTTGCGTATTGGGCGCTCTTCCGCTTCCTCGCTCACTGACTCGCTGCGCTCGGTCGTTCGGCTGCGGCGA
GCGGTATCAGCTCACTCAAAGGCGGTAATACGGTTATCCACAGAATCAGGGGATAACGCAGGAAAGAACA
TGTGAGCAAAAGGCCAGCAAAAGGCCAGGAACCGTAAAAAGGCCGCGTTGCTGGCGTTTTTCCATAGGCT
CCGCCCCCCTGACGAGCATCACAAAAATCGACGCTCAAGTCAGAGGTGGCGAAACCCGACAGGACTATAA
AGATACCAGGCGTTTCCCCCTGGAAGCTCCCTCGTGCGCTCTCCTGTTCCGACCCTGCCGCTTACCGGAT
ACCTGTCCGCCTTTCTCCCTTCGGGAAGCGTGGCGCTTTCTCATAGCTCACGCTGTAGGTATCTCAGTTC
GGTGTAGGTCGTTCGCTCCAAGCTGGGCTGTGTGCACGAACCCCCCGTTCAGCCCGACCGCTGCGCCTTA
TCCGGTAACTATCGTCTTGAGTCCAACCCGGTAAGACACGACTTATCGCCACTGGCAGCAGCCACTGGTA
ACAGGATTAGCAGAGCGAGGTATGTAGGCGGTGCTACAGAGTTCTTGAAGTGGTGGCCTAACTACGGCTA
CACTAGAAGAACAGTATTTGGTATCTGCGCTCTGCTGAAGCCAGTTACCTTCGGAAAAAGAGTTGGTAGC
TCTTGATCCGGCAAACAAACCACCGCTGGTAGCGGTGGTTTTTTTGTTTGCAAGCAGCAGATTACGCGCA
GAAAAAAAGGATCTCAAGAAGATCCTTTGATCTTTTCTACGGGGTCTGACGCTCAGTGGAACGAAAACTC
ACGTTAAGGGATTTTGGTCATGAGATTATCAAAAAGGATCTTCACCTAGATCCTTTTAAATTAAAAATGA
AGTTTTAAATCAATCTAAAGTATATATGAGTAAACTTGGTCTGACAGTTACCAATGCTTAATCAGTGAGG
CACCTATCTCAGCGATCTGTCTATTTCGTTCATCCATAGTTGCCTGACTCCCCGTCGTGTAGATAACTAC
GATACGGGAGGGCTTACCATCTGGCCCCAGTGCTGCAATGATACCGCGAGACCCACGCTCACCGGCTCCA
GATTTATCAGCAATAAACCAGCCAGCCGGAAGGGCCGAGCGCAGAAGTGGTCCTGCAACTTTATCCGCCT
CCATCCAGTCTATTAATTGTTGCCGGGAAGCTAGAGTAAGTAGTTCGCCAGTTAATAGTTTGCGCAACGT
TGTTGCCATTGCTACAGGCATCGTGGTGTCACGCTCGTCGTTTGGTATGGCTTCATTCAGCTCCGGTTCC
CAACGATCAAGGCGAGTTACATGATCCCCCATGTTGTGCAAAAAAGCGGTTAGCTCCTTCGGTCCTCCGA
TCGTTGTCAGAAGTAAGTTGGCCGCAGTGTTATCACTCATGGTTATGGCAGCACTGCATAATTCTCTTAC
TGTCATGCCATCCGTAAGATGCTTTTCTGTGACTGGTGAGTACTCAACCAAGTCATTCTGAGAATAGTGT
ATGCGGCGACCGAGTTGCTCTTGCCCGGCGTCAATACGGGATAATACCGCGCCACATAGCAGAACTTTAA
AAGTGCTCATCATTGGAAAACGTTCTTCGGGGCGAAAACTCTCAAGGATCTTACCGCTGTTGAGATCCAG
TTCGATGTAACCCACTCGTGCACCCAACTGATCTTCAGCATCTTTTACTTTCACCAGCGTTTCTGGGTGA
GCAAAAACAGGAAGGCAAAATGCCGCAAAAAAGGGAATAAGGGCGACACGGAAATGTTGAATACTCATAC
TCTTCCTTTTTCAATATTATTGAAGCATTTATCAGGGTTATTGTCTCATGAGCGGATACATATTTGAATG
TATTTAGAAAAATAAACAAATAGGGGTTCCGCGCACATTTCCCCGAAAAGTGCCACCTGACGTCGACGGA
TCGGGAGATCTCCCGATCCCCTATGGTGCACTCTCAGTACAATCTGCTCTGATGCCGCATAGTTAAGCCA
GTATCTGCTCCCTGCTTGTGTGTTGGAGGTCGCTGAGTAGTGCGCGAGCAAAATTTAAGCTACAACAAGG
CAAGGCTTGACCGACAATTGCATGAAGAATCTGCTTAGGGTTAGGCGTTTTGCGCTGCTTCGCGATGTAC
GGGCCAGATATACGCGTTGACATTGATTATTGACTAGTTATTAATAGTAATCAATTACGGGGTCATTAGT
TCATAGCCCATATATGGAGTTCCGCGTTACATAACTTACGGTAAATGGCCCGCCTGGCTGACCGCCCAAC
GACCCCCGCCCATTGACGTCAATAATGACGTATGTTCCCATAGTAACGCCAATAGGGACTTTCCATTGAC
GTCAATGGGTGGAGTATTTACGGTAAACTGCCCACTTGGCAGTACATCAAGTGTATCATATGCCAAGTAC
GCCCCCTATTGACGTCAATGACGGTAAATGGCCCGCCTGGCATTATGCCCAGTACATGACCTTATGGGAC
TTTCCTACTTGGCAGTACATCTACGTATTAGTCATCGCTATTACCATGGTGATGCGGTTTTGGCAGTACA
TCAATGGGCGTGGATAGCGGTTTGACTCACGGGGATTTCCAAGTCTCCACCCCATTGACGTCAATGGGAG
TTTGTTTTGGCACCAAAATCAACGGGACTTTCCAAAATGTCGTAACAACTCCGCCCCATTGACGCAAATG
GGCGGTAGGCGTGTACGGTGGGAGGTCTATATAAGCAGCGCGTTTTGCCTGTACTGGGTCTCTCTGGTTA
GACCAGATCTGAGCCTGGGAGCTCTCTGGCTAACTAGGGAACCCACTGCTTAAGCCTCAATAAAGCTTGC
CTTGAGTGCTTCAAGTAGTGTGTGCCCGTCTGTTGTGTGACTCTGGTAACTAGAGATCCCTCAGACCCTT
TTAGTCAGTGTGGAAAATCTCTAGCAGTGGCGCCCGAACAGGGACTTGAAAGCGAAAGGGAAACCAGAGG
AGCTCTCTCGACGCAGGACTCGGCTTGCTGAAGCGCGCACGGCAAGAGGCGAGGGGCGGCGACTGGTGAG
TACGCCAAAAATTTTGACTAGCGGAGGCTAGAAGGAGAGAGATGGGTGCGAGAGCGTCAGTATTAAGCGG
GGGAGAATTAGATCGCGATGGGAAAAAATTCGGTTAAGGCCAGGGGGAAAGAAAAAATATAAATTAAAAC
ATATAGTATGGGCAAGCAGGGAGCTAGAACGATTCGCAGTTAATCCTGGCCTGTTAGAAACATCAGAAGG
CTGTAGACAAATACTGGGACAGCTACAACCATCCCTTCAGACAGGATCAGAAGAACTTAGATCATTATAT
AATACAGTAGCAACCCTCTATTGTGTGCATCAAAGGATAGAGATAAAAGACACCAAGGAAGCTTTAGACA
AGATAGAGGAAGAGCAAAACAAAAGTAAGACCACCGCACAGCAAGCGGCCGCTGATCTTCAGACCTGGAG
GAGGAGATATGAGGGACAATTGGAGAAGTGAATTATATAAATATAAAGTAGTAAAAATTGAACCATTAGG
AGTAGCACCCACCAAGGCAAAGAGAAGAGTGGTGCAGAGAGAAAAAAGAGCAGTGGGAATAGGAGCTTTG
TTCCTTGGGTTCTTGGGAGCAGCAGGAAGCACTATGGGCGCAGCGTCAATGACGCTGACGGTACAGGCCA
GACAATTATTGTCTGGTATAGTGCAGCAGCAGAACAATTTGCTGAGGGCTATTGAGGCGCAACAGCATCT
GTTGCAACTCACAGTCTGGGGCATCAAGCAGCTCCAGGCAAGAATCCTGGCTGTGGAAAGATACCTAAAG
GATCAACAGCTCCTGGGGATTTGGGGTTGCTCTGGAAAACTCATTTGCACCACTGCTGTGCCTTGGAATG
CTAGTTGGAGTAATAAATCTCTGGAACAGATTTGGAATCACACGACCTGGATGGAGTGGGACAGAGAAAT
TAACAATTACACAAGCTTAATACACTCCTTAATTGAAGAATCGCAAAACCAGCAAGAAAAGAATGAACAA
GAATTATTGGAATTAGATAAATGGGCAAGTTTGTGGAATTGGTTTAACATAACAAATTGGCTGTGGTATA
TAAAATTATTCATAATGATAGTAGGAGGCTTGGTAGGTTTAAGAATAGTTTTTGCTGTACTTTCTATAGT
GAATAGAGTTAGGCAGGGATATTCACCATTATCGTTTCAGACCCACCTCCCAACCCCGAGGGGACCCGAC
AGGCCCGAAGGAATAGAAGAAGAAGGTGGAGAGAGAGACAGAGACAGATCCATTCGATTAGTGAACGGAT
CGGCACTGCGTGCGCCAATTCTGCAGACAAATGGCAGTATTCATCCACAATTTTAAAAGAAAAGGGGGGA
TTGGGGGGTACAGTGCAGGGGAAAGAATAGTAGACATAATAGCAACAGACATACAAACTAAAGAATTACA
AAAACAAATTACAAAAATTCAAAATTTTCGGGTTTATTACAGGGACAGCAGAGATCCAGTTTGGTTAATT
AAGGTACCGAGGGCCTATTTCCCATGATTCCTTCATATTTGCATATACGATACAAGGCTGTTAGAGAGAT
AATTAGAATTAATTTGACTGTAAACACAAAGATATTAGTACAAAATACGTGACGTAGAAAGTAATAATTT
CTTGGGTAGTTTGCAGTTTTAAAATTATGTTTTAAAATGGACTATCATATGCTTACCGTAACTTGAAAGT
ATTTCGATTTCTTGGCTTTATATATCTTGTGGAAAGGACGAAACACCGAATGCACCAAATCCTGGAGGGT
TTTAGAGCTAGAAATAGCAAGTTAAAATAAGGCTAGTCCGTTATCAACTTGAAAAAGTGGCACCGAGTCG
GTGCTTTTTTGAATTCGCTAGCTAGGTCTTGAAAGGAGTGGGAATTGGCTCCGGTGCCCGTCAGTGGGCA
GAGCGCACATCGCCCACAGTCCCCGAGAAGTTGGGGGGAGGGGTCGGCAATTGATCCGGTGCCTAGAGAA
GGTGGCGCGGGGTAAACTGGGAAAGTGATGTCGTGTACTGGCTCCGCCTTTTTCCCGAGGGTGGGGGAGA
ACCGTATATAAGTGCAGTAGTCGCCGTGAACGTTCTTTTTCGCAACGGGTTTGCCGCCAGAACACAGGAC
CGGTTCTAGAGCGCTGCCACCATGGACAAGAAGTACAGCATCGGCCTGGACATCGGCACCAACTCTGTGG
GCTGGGCCGTGATCACCGACGAGTACAAGGTGCCCAGCAAGAAATTCAAGGTGCTGGGCAACACCGACCG
GCACAGCATCAAGAAGAACCTGATCGGAGCCCTGCTGTTCGACAGCGGCGAAACAGCCGAGGCCACCCGG
CTGAAGAGAACCGCCAGAAGAAGATACACCAGACGGAAGAACCGGATCTGCTATCTGCAAGAGATCTTCA
GCAACGAGATGGCCAAGGTGGACGACAGCTTCTTCCACAGACTGGAAGAGTCCTTCCTGGTGGAAGAGGA
TAAGAAGCACGAGCGGCACCCCATCTTCGGCAACATCGTGGACGAGGTGGCCTACCACGAGAAGTACCCC
ACCATCTACCACCTGAGAAAGAAACTGGTGGACAGCACCGACAAGGCCGACCTGCGGCTGATCTATCTGG
CCCTGGCCCACATGATCAAGTTCCGGGGCCACTTCCTGATCGAGGGCGACCTGAACCCCGACAACAGCGA
CGTGGACAAGCTGTTCATCCAGCTGGTGCAGACCTACAACCAGCTGTTCGAGGAAAACCCCATCAACGCC
AGCGGCGTGGACGCCAAGGCCATCCTGTCTGCCAGACTGAGCAAGAGCAGACGGCTGGAAAATCTGATCG
CCCAGCTGCCCGGCGAGAAGAAGAATGGCCTGTTCGGAAACCTGATTGCCCTGAGCCTGGGCCTGACCCC
CAACTTCAAGAGCAACTTCGACCTGGCCGAGGATGCCAAACTGCAGCTGAGCAAGGACACCTACGACGAC
GACCTGGACAACCTGCTGGCCCAGATCGGCGACCAGTACGCCGACCTGTTTCTGGCCGCCAAGAACCTGT
CCGACGCCATCCTGCTGAGCGACATCCTGAGAGTGAACACCGAGATCACCAAGGCCCCCCTGAGCGCCTC
TATGATCAAGAGATACGACGAGCACCACCAGGACCTGACCCTGCTGAAAGCTCTCGTGCGGCAGCAGCTG
CCTGAGAAGTACAAAGAGATTTTCTTCGACCAGAGCAAGAACGGCTACGCCGGCTACATTGACGGCGGAG
CCAGCCAGGAAGAGTTCTACAAGTTCATCAAGCCCATCCTGGAAAAGATGGACGGCACCGAGGAACTGCT
CGTGAAGCTGAACAGAGAGGACCTGCTGCGGAAGCAGCGGACCTTCGACAACGGCAGCATCCCCCACCAG
ATCCACCTGGGAGAGCTGCACGCCATTCTGCGGCGGCAGGAAGATTTTTACCCATTCCTGAAGGACAACC
GGGAAAAGATCGAGAAGATCCTGACCTTCCGCATCCCCTACTACGTGGGCCCTCTGGCCAGGGGAAACAG
CAGATTCGCCTGGATGACCAGAAAGAGCGAGGAAACCATCACCCCCTGGAACTTCGAGGAAGTGGTGGAC
AAGGGCGCTTCCGCCCAGAGCTTCATCGAGCGGATGACCAACTTCGATAAGAACCTGCCCAACGAGAAGG
TGCTGCCCAAGCACAGCCTGCTGTACGAGTACTTCACCGTGTATAACGAGCTGACCAAAGTGAAATACGT
GACCGAGGGAATGAGAAAGCCCGCCTTCCTGAGCGGCGAGCAGAAAAAGGCCATCGTGGACCTGCTGTTC
AAGACCAACCGGAAAGTGACCGTGAAGCAGCTGAAAGAGGACTACTTCAAGAAAATCGAGTGCTTCGACT
CCGTGGAAATCTCCGGCGTGGAAGATCGGTTCAACGCCTCCCTGGGCACATACCACGATCTGCTGAAAAT
TATCAAGGACAAGGACTTCCTGGACAATGAGGAAAACGAGGACATTCTGGAAGATATCGTGCTGACCCTG
ACACTGTTTGAGGACAGAGAGATGATCGAGGAACGGCTGAAAACCTATGCCCACCTGTTCGACGACAAAG
TGATGAAGCAGCTGAAGCGGCGGAGATACACCGGCTGGGGCAGGCTGAGCCGGAAGCTGATCAACGGCAT
CCGGGACAAGCAGTCCGGCAAGACAATCCTGGATTTCCTGAAGTCCGACGGCTTCGCCAACAGAAACTTC
ATGCAGCTGATCCACGACGACAGCCTGACCTTTAAAGAGGACATCCAGAAAGCCCAGGTGTCCGGCCAGG
GCGATAGCCTGCACGAGCACATTGCCAATCTGGCCGGCAGCCCCGCCATTAAGAAGGGCATCCTGCAGAC
AGTGAAGGTGGTGGACGAGCTCGTGAAAGTGATGGGCCGGCACAAGCCCGAGAACATCGTGATCGAAATG
GCCAGAGAGAACCAGACCACCCAGAAGGGACAGAAGAACAGCCGCGAGAGAATGAAGCGGATCGAAGAGG
GCATCAAAGAGCTGGGCAGCCAGATCCTGAAAGAACACCCCGTGGAAAACACCCAGCTGCAGAACGAGAA
GCTGTACCTGTACTACCTGCAGAATGGGCGGGATATGTACGTGGACCAGGAACTGGACATCAACCGGCTG
TCCGACTACGATGTGGACCATATCGTGCCTCAGAGCTTTCTGAAGGACGACTCCATCGACAACAAGGTGC
TGACCAGAAGCGACAAGAACCGGGGCAAGAGCGACAACGTGCCCTCCGAAGAGGTCGTGAAGAAGATGAA
GAACTACTGGCGGCAGCTGCTGAACGCCAAGCTGATTACCCAGAGAAAGTTCGACAATCTGACCAAGGCC
GAGAGAGGCGGCCTGAGCGAACTGGATAAGGCCGGCTTCATCAAGAGACAGCTGGTGGAAACCCGGCAGA
TCACAAAGCACGTGGCACAGATCCTGGACTCCCGGATGAACACTAAGTACGACGAGAATGACAAGCTGAT
CCGGGAAGTGAAAGTGATCACCCTGAAGTCCAAGCTGGTGTCCGATTTCCGGAAGGATTTCCAGTTTTAC
AAAGTGCGCGAGATCAACAACTACCACCACGCCCACGACGCCTACCTGAACGCCGTCGTGGGAACCGCCC
TGATCAAAAAGTACCCTAAGCTGGAAAGCGAGTTCGTGTACGGCGACTACAAGGTGTACGACGTGCGGAA
GATGATCGCCAAGAGCGAGCAGGAAATCGGCAAGGCTACCGCCAAGTACTTCTTCTACAGCAACATCATG
AACTTTTTCAAGACCGAGATTACCCTGGCCAACGGCGAGATCCGGAAGCGGCCTCTGATCGAGACAAACG
GCGAAACCGGGGAGATCGTGTGGGATAAGGGCCGGGATTTTGCCACCGTGCGGAAAGTGCTGAGCATGCC
CCAAGTGAATATCGTGAAAAAGACCGAGGTGCAGACAGGCGGCTTCAGCAAAGAGTCTATCCTGCCCAAG
AGGAACAGCGATAAGCTGATCGCCAGAAAGAAGGACTGGGACCCTAAGAAGTACGGCGGCTTCGACAGCC
CCACCGTGGCCTATTCTGTGCTGGTGGTGGCCAAAGTGGAAAAGGGCAAGTCCAAGAAACTGAAGAGTGT
GAAAGAGCTGCTGGGGATCACCATCATGGAAAGAAGCAGCTTCGAGAAGAATCCCATCGACTTTCTGGAA
GCCAAGGGCTACAAAGAAGTGAAAAAGGACCTGATCATCAAGCTGCCTAAGTACTCCCTGTTCGAGCTGG
AAAACGGCCGGAAGAGAATGCTGGCCTCTGCCGGCGAACTGCAGAAGGGAAACGAACTGGCCCTGCCCTC
CAAATATGTGAACTTCCTGTACCTGGCCAGCCACTATGAGAAGCTGAAGGGCTCCCCCGAGGATAATGAG
CAGAAACAGCTGTTTGTGGAACAGCACAAGCACTACCTGGACGAGATCATCGAGCAGATCAGCGAGTTCT
CCAAGAGAGTGATCCTGGCCGACGCTAATCTGGACAAAGTGCTGTCCGCCTACAACAAGCACCGGGATAA
GCCCATCAGAGAGCAGGCCGAGAATATCATCCACCTGTTTACCCTGACCAATCTGGGAGCCCCTGCCGCC
TTCAAGTACTTTGACACCACCATCGACCGGAAGAGGTACACCAGCACCAAAGAGGTGCTGGACGCCACCC
TGATCCACCAGAGCATCACCGGCCTGTACGAGACACGGATCGACCTGTCTCAGCTGGGAGGCGACAAGCG
ACCTGCCGCCACAAAGAAGGCTGGACAGGCTAAGAAGAAGAAAGATTACAAAGACGATGACGATAAGGGA
TCCGGCGCAACAAACTTCTCTCTGCTGAAACAAGCCGGAGATGTCGAAGAGAATCCTGGACCGACCGAGT
ACAAGCCCACGGTGCGCCTCGCCACCCGCGACGACGTCCCCAGGGCCGTACGCACCCTCGCCGCCGCGTT
CGCCGACTACCCCGCCACGCGCCACACCGTCGATCCGGACCGCCACATCGAGCGGGTCACCGAGCTGCAA
GAACTCTTCCTCACGCGCGTCGGGCTCGACATCGGCAAGGTGTGGGTCGCGGACGACGGCGCCGCGGTGG
CGGTCTGGACCACGCCGGAGAGCGTCGAAGCGGGGGCGGTGTTCGCCGAGATCGGCCCGCGCATGGCCGA
GTTGAGCGGTTCCCGGCTGGCCGCGCAGCAACAGATGGAAGGCCTCCTGGCGCCGCACCGGCCCAAGGAG
CCCGCGTGGTTCCTGGCCACCGTCGGAGTCTCGCCCGACCACCAGGGCAAGGGTCTGGGCAGCGCCGTCG
TGCTCCCCGGAGTGGAGGCGGCCGAGCGCGCCGGGGTGCCCGCCTTCCTGGAGACCTCCGCGCCCCGCAA
CCTCCCCTTCTACGAGCGGCTCGGCTTCACCGTCACCGCCGACGTCGAGGTGCCCGAAGGACCGCGCACC
TGGTGCATGACCCGCAAGCCCGGTGCCTGAACGCGTTAAGTCGACAATCAACCTCTGGATTACAAAATTT
GTGAAAGATTGACTGGTATTCTTAACTATGTTGCTCCTTTTACGCTATGTGGATACGCTGCTTTAATGCC
TTTGTATCATGCTATTGCTTCCCGTATGGCTTTCATTTTCTCCTCCTTGTATAAATCCTGGTTGCTGTCT
CTTTATGAGGAGTTGTGGCCCGTTGTCAGGCAACGTGGCGTGGTGTGCACTGTGTTTGCTGACGCAACCC
CCACTGGTTGGGGCATTGCCACCACCTGTCAGCTCCTTTCCGGGACTTTCGCTTTCCCCCTCCCTATTGC
CACGGCGGAACTCATCGCCGCCTGCCTTGCCCGCTGCTGGACAGGGGCTCGGCTGTTGGGCACTGACAAT
TCCGTGGTGTTGTCGGGGAAATCATCGTCCTTTCCTTGGCTGCTCGCCTGTGTTGCCACCTGGATTCTGC
GCGGGACGTCCTTCTGCTACGTCCCTTCGGCCCTCAATCCAGCGGACCTTCCTTCCCGCGGCCTGCTGCC
GGCTCTGCGGCCTCTTCCGCGTCTTCGCCTTCGCCCTCAGACGAGTCGGATCTCCCTTTGGGCCGCCTCC
CCGCGTCGACTTTAAGACCAATGACTTACAAGGCAGCTGTAGATCTTAGCCACTTTTTAAAAGAAAAGGG
GGGACTGGAAGGGCTAATTCACTCCCAACGAAGACAAGATCTGCTTTTTGCTTGTACTGGGTCTCTCTGG
TTAGACCAGATCTGAGCCTGGGAGCTCTCTGGCTAACTAGGGAACCCACTGCTTAAGCCTCAATAAAGCT
TGCCTTGAGTGCTTCAAGTAGTGTGTGCCCGTCTGTTGTGTGACTCTGGTAACTAGAGATCCCTCAGACC
CTTTTAGTCAGTGTGGAAAATCTCTAGCAGGGCCCGTTTAAACCCGCTGATCAGCCTCGACTGTGCCTTC
TAGTTGCCAGCCATCTGTTGTTTGCCCCTCCCCCGTGCCTTCCTTGACCCTGGAAGGTGCCACTCCCACT
GTCCTTTCCTAATAAAATGAGGAAATTGCATCGCATTGTCTGAGTAGGTGTCATTCTATTCTGGGGGGTG
GGGTGGGGCAGGACAGCAAGGGGGAGGATTGGGAAGACAATAGCAGGCATGCTGGGGATGCGGTGGGCTC
TATGGCTTCTGAGGCGGAAAGAACCAGCTGGGGCTCTAGGGGGTATCCCC
[124 nt withheld, positions 11251-11374]
C
[91 nt withheld, positions 11376-11466]
A
[49 nt withheld, positions 11468-11516]
CCTTTGACGTTGGAGTCCACGTTCTTT
[37 nt withheld, positions 11544-11580]
ACCCTATCTCGGTCTATTCTTTTGATTTATAAGGGATTTTGCCGATTTCGGCCTATTGGTTAAAAAATGA
GCTGATTTAACAAAAATTTAACGCGAATTAATTCTGTGGAATGTGTGTCAGTTAGGGTGTGGAAAGTCCC
CAGGCTCCCCAGCAGGCAGAAGTATGCAAAGCATGCATCTCAATTAGTCAGCAACCAGGTGTGGAAAGTC
CCCAGGCTCCCCAGCAGGCAGAAGTATGCAAAGCATGCATCTCAATTAGTCAGCAACCATAGTCCCGCCC
CTAACTCCGCCCATCCCGCCCCTAACTCCGCCCAGTTCCGCCCATTCTCCGCCCCATGGCTGACTAATTT
TTTTTATTTATGCAGAGGCCGAGGCCGCCTCTGCCTCTGAGCTATTCCAGAAGTAGTGAGGAGGCTTTTT
TGGAGGCCTAGGCTTTTGCAAAAAGCTCCCGGGAGCTTGTATATCCATTTTCGGATCTGATCAGCACGTG
TTGACAATTAATCATCGGCATAGTATATCGGCATAGTATAATACGACAAGGTGAGGAACTAAACCATGGC
CAAGTTGACCAGTGCCGTTCCGGTGCTCACCGCGCGCGACGTCGCCGGAGCGGTCGAGTTCTGGACCGAC
CGGCTCGGGTTCTCCCGGGACTTCGTGGAGGACGACTTCGCCGGTGTGGTCCGGGACGACGTGACCCTGT
TCATCAGCGCGGTCCAGGACCAGGTGGTGCCGGACAACACCCTGGCCTGGGTGTGGGTGCGCGGCCTGGA
CGAGCTGTACGCCGAGTGGTCGGAGGTCGTGTCCACGAACTTCCGGGACGCCTCCGGGCCGGCCATGACC
GAGATCGGCGAGCAGCCGTGGGGGCGGGAGTTCGCCCTGCGCGACCCGGCCGGCAACTGCGTGCACTTCG
TGGCCGAGGAGCAGGACTGACACGTGCTACGAGATTTCGATTCCACCGCCGCCTTCTATGAAAGGTTGGG
CTTCGGAATCGTTTTCCGGGACGCCGGCTGGATGATCCTCCAGCGCGGGGATCTCATGCTGGAGTTCTTC
GCCCACCCCAACTTGTTTATTGCAGCTTATAATGGTTACAAATAAAGCAATAGCATCACAAATTTCACAA
ATAAAGCATTTTTTTCACTGCATTCTAGTTGTGGTTTGTCCAAACTCATCAATGTATCTTATCATGTCTG
TATACCGTCGACCTCTAGCTAGAGCTTGGCGTAATCATGGTCATAGCTGTTTCCTGTGTGAAATTGTTAT
CCGCTCACAATTCCACACAACATACGAGCCGGAAGCATAAAGTGTAAAGCCTGGGGTGCCTAATGAGTGA
GCTAACTCACATTAATTGCGTTGCGCTCACTGCCCGCTTTCCAGTCGGGAAACCTGTCGTGCCAGCTGCA
TTAATGAATCGGCCAACGCGCGGGGAGAGGCGG
